Addgene plasmid #114817: AT3G57830 X016_pECIA14
Purpose: Prey vector AT3G57830 X016_pECIA14 should be used with bait vector AT3G57830 X016_pECIA2.
Depositing lab: Youssef Belkhadir. Depositing organization: Gregor Mendel Institute of Molecular Plant Biology. Publication: An extracellular network of Arabidopsis leucine-rich repeat receptor kinases. Smakowska-Luzan E, Mott GA, Parys K, Stegmann M, Howton TC, Layeghifard M, Neuhold J, Lehner A, Kong J, Grunwald K, Weinberger N, Satbhai SB, Mayer D, Busch W, Madalinski M, Stolt-Bergner P, Provart NJ, Mukhtar MS, Zipfel C, Desveaux D, Guttman DS, Belkhadir Y. Nature. 2018 Jan 18;553(7688):342-346. doi: 10.1038/nature25184. Epub 2018 Jan 10. PubMed 29320478.
Backbone
  Vector backbone: pECIA14
  Backbone manufacturer: Chris Garcia (Addgene plasmid # 47051)
  Vector type: Insect Expression
Growth in bacteria
  Bacterial resistance: Ampicillin, 100 μg/mL
  Growth temperature: 37°C
  Growth strain: DH5alpha
  Copy number: High Copy
Gene/Insert
  Gene/Insert name: AT3G57830
  Species: A. thaliana (mustard weed)
  Entrez Gene: AT3G57830 (a.k.a. AT3G57830)
  Promoter: Metallothionein (Copper-Inducible)
  Cloning method: Ligation Independent Cloning
Terms and licenses: Academic/Nonprofit Terms; Industry Terms: Not Available to Industry
Depositor comments: Plasmid for secreted expression in Drosophila cell culture by induction via CuSO4. Insert is an extracellular domain of indicated LRR-RK, C-terminally tagged with Pentameric rat COMP helix, Alkaline Phosphatase (human, placental), Flag, and hexahistidine tags. Insert Protein Sequence: SLNPDGLSLLALKSAILRDPTRVMTSWSESDPTPCHWPGIICTHGRVTSLVLSGRRLSGYIPSKLGLLDSLIKLDLARNNFSKPVPTRLFNAVNLRYIDLSHNSISGPIPAQIQSLKNLTHIDFSSNLLNGSLPQSLTQLGSLVGTLNLSYNSFSGEIPPSYGRFPVFVSLDLGHNNLTGKIPQIGSLLNQGPTAFAGNSELCGFPLQKLCKDEGTNPKLVAPKPEGSQILPKKPNPSFIDKDGRKNKPITGS
How to cite: AT3G57830 X016_pECIA14 was a gift from Youssef Belkhadir (Addgene plasmid # 114817 ; http://n2t.net/addgene:114817 ; RRID:Addgene_114817)
