[The description below was written by a language model from this plasmid's Addgene catalogue record and pLannotate feature annotations shown in this document.]
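Description:
AT3G57830 X016_pECIA14 is an insect-cell expression plasmid built on the pECIA14 backbone and designed for secreted production of a tagged plant receptor ectodomain in Drosophila cell culture. It is propagated in E. coli as a high-copy plasmid through a ColE1/pUC-type origin and selected with ampicillin via the β-lactamase gene. The remaining bacterial elements annotated in the 5,984 nt sequence (lac promoter and operator, and fragments of lacZα, lacI, rop and bom) are backbone remnants with no role in the expression cassette.

The payload is the extracellular domain of the Arabidopsis thaliana leucine-rich repeat receptor kinase encoded by AT3G57830, inserted by ligation-independent cloning. Transcription is driven by the Drosophila metallothionein promoter, which is induced with copper sulfate, and a Drosophila BiP signal sequence directly downstream of the promoter routes the product into the secretory pathway. The feature table leaves the region between the signal peptide and the downstream tags unannotated, which is where the ectodomain would be expected to lie. At its C-terminus the ectodomain is fused to the pentamerising coiled-coil helix of rat COMP, human placental alkaline phosphatase, a FLAG epitope and, according to the depositor, a hexahistidine tag that the annotation did not pick up. An SV40 polyadenylation signal follows the cassette.

The plasmid serves as the "prey" vector and is meant to be used with the corresponding pECIA2 bait vector in a study that mapped an extracellular interaction network of Arabidopsis LRR receptor kinases. Pentamerisation through COMP raises avidity, which helps in detecting weak ectodomain interactions. The alkaline phosphatase moiety provides an enzymatic readout of prey binding.
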