Features (pLannotate 1.2.2; 18 found; start..end, strand, type, name):
     23..449     +  promoter       MT promoter: Drosophila metallothionein promoter
    467..520     +  sig_peptide    BiP signal sequence: Drosophila BiP signal sequence
   1316..1495    +  CDS            Comp (fragment): COMP_RAT - Experimental evidence at protein level: Swiss-Prot protein existence level 1. May play a role in the structural integrity of cartilage via its interaction with other extracellular matrix proteins such as the collagens and fibronectin. Can mediate the interaction of chondrocytes with the cartilage extracellular matrix through interaction with cell surface integrin receptors. Could play a role in the pathogenesis of osteoarthritis. Potent suppressor of apoptosis in both primary chondrocytes and transformed cells. Suppresses apoptosis by blocking the activation of caspase-3 and by indu
   1483..2935    +  CDS            SEAP (fragment): secreted alkaline phosphatase from human placenta The natural enzyme has a C-terminal transmembrane sequence that is replaced by a GPI anchor.
   2972..3001    +  CDS            2xFLAG (fragment): two tandem FLAG® epitope tags
   3107..3241    -  polyA_signal   SV40 poly(A) signal: SV40 polyadenylation signal
   3264..3348    -  CDS            large T antigen (fragment): large T antigen from SV40 (simian virus 40)
   3348..3372    +  misc_feature   MCS (fragment): pUC18/19 multiple cloning site
   3409..3425    -  protein_bind   lac operator: The lac repressor binds to the lac operator to inhibit transcription in E. coli. This inhibition can be relieved by adding lactose or isopropyl-β-D-thiogalactopyranoside (IPTG). lac repressor encoded by lacI
   3433..3463    -  promoter       lac promoter: promoter for the E. coli lac operon
   3478..3499    -  protein_bind   CAP binding site: CAP binding activates transcription in the presence of cAMP. E. coli catabolite activator protein
   3512..3604    -  CDS            lacI (fragment): lac repressor; lacI; The lac repressor binds to the lac operator to inhibit transcription in E. coli. This inhibition can be relieved by adding lactose or isopropyl-β-D-thiogalactopyranoside (IPTG).
   3787..4375    -  rep_origin     ori: high-copy-number ColE1/pMB1/pBR322/pUC origin of replication
   4546..5406    -  CDS            AmpR: β-lactamase; bla; confers resistance to ampicillin, carbenicillin, and related antibiotics
   5407..5511    -  promoter       AmpR promoter: bla
   5606..5641    +  CDS            rop (fragment): Rop protein, which maintains plasmids at low copy number; rop
   5743..5842    +  misc_feature   bom (fragment): basis of mobility region from pBR322
   5848..21      -  CDS            lacZα (fragment) (across the origin): LacZα fragment of β-galactosidase; lacZ fragment
>Addgene plasmid #114817 | AT3G57830 X016_pECIA14 | addgene full sequence | sequence record 270420 | Addgene NGS Result
GTAAAACGACGGCCAGTGAATTAATTCGTTGCAGGACAGGATGTGGTGCCCGATGTGACTAGCTCTTTGC
TGCAGGCCGTCCTATCCTCTGGTTCCGATAAGAGACCCAGAACTCCGGCCCCCCACCGCCCACCGCCACC
CCCATACATATGTGGTACGCAAGTAAGAGTGCCTGCGCATGCCCCATGTGCCCCACCAAGAGCTTTGCAT
CCCATACAAGTCCCCAAAGTGGAGAACCGAACCAATTCTTCGCGGGCAGAACAAAAGCTTCTGCACACGT
CTCCACTCGAATTTGGAGCCGGCCGGCGTGTGCAAAAGAGGTGAATCGAACGAAAGACCCGTGTGTAAAG
CCGCGTTTCCAAAATGTATAAAACCGAGAGCATCTGGCCAATGTGCATCAGTTGTGGTCAGCAGCAAAAT
CAAGTGAATCATCTCAGTGCAACTAAAGGGGGGATCCGATCTCAATATGAAGTTATGCATATTACTGGCC
GTCGTGGCCTTTGTTGGCCTCTCGCTCGGGTCACTGAATCCAGATGGGTTGTCTCTACTTGCTCTCAAAT
CCGCAATCTTACGAGACCCGACACGTGTAATGACTTCCTGGTCTGAGTCCGACCCGACTCCATGTCACTG
GCCTGGAATCATCTGCACACATGGCCGAGTCACCTCACTCGTTCTCTCCGGAAGAAGACTCTCAGGTTAC
ATACCCTCTAAACTCGGTCTACTCGACTCACTCATAAAACTCGACCTTGCTCGTAACAATTTCTCAAAAC
CAGTGCCGACTCGTCTCTTCAACGCCGTTAATCTCCGTTACATTGATCTCTCTCACAACTCAATCTCCGG
CCCAATTCCGGCCCAAATCCAATCCCTCAAGAATCTCACTCACATTGATTTCTCCTCCAATCTACTCAAC
GGTTCACTCCCTCAGTCACTCACTCAACTCGGAAGCTTAGTCGGCACACTCAATCTCTCTTACAACAGTT
TCTCCGGCGAAATTCCGCCGTCGTATGGCCGTTTTCCAGTCTTTGTCAGCTTAGATCTCGGCCACAATAA
TCTCACCGGAAAAATACCTCAGATTGGCTCTCTCTTAAACCAAGGACCAACAGCGTTCGCCGGAAACTCT
GAGCTCTGTGGTTTCCCATTACAGAAGCTGTGTAAAGATGAAGGTACGAACCCTAAGCTCGTCGCTCCAA
AACCAGAAGGCTCGCAAATCCTCCCGAAGAAACCAAACCCTAGCTTCATCGACAAGGACGGAAGAAAGAA
TAAACCGATCACCGGATCCCTGGAGGTGCTGTTCCAGGGACCAAGCGGCAATCCCGGCGGCGATCTGGCC
CCCCAGATGCTGCGCGAGCTGCAGGAGACCAATGCCGCCCTGCAGGACGTGCGCGAGCTGCTGCGCCACC
GCGTGAAGGAGATCACCTTCCTGAAGAACACCGTGATGGAGTGCGACGCCTGCGGCATGCAGCCCTCTAG
AGGCTCCGGCTCCATCATCCCAGTTGAGGAGGAGAACCCGGACTTCTGGAACCGCGAGGCAGCCGAGGCC
CTGGGTGCCGCCAAGAAGCTGCAGCCTGCACAGACAGCCGCCAAGAACCTCATCATCTTCCTGGGCGATG
GGATGGGGGTGTCTACGGTGACAGCTGCCAGGATCCTAAAAGGGCAGAAGAAGGACAAACTGGGGCCTGA
GATACCCCTGGCCATGGACCGCTTCCCATATGTGGCTCTGTCCAAGACATACAATGTAGACAAACATGTG
CCAGACAGTGGAGCCACAGCCACGGCCTACCTGTGCGGGGTCAAGGGCAACTTCCAGACCATTGGCTTGA
GTGCAGCCGCCCGCTTTAACCAGTGCAACACGACACGCGGCAACGAGGTCATCTCCGTGATGAATCGGGC
CAAGAAAGCAGGGAAGTCAGTGGGAGTGGTAACCACCACACGAGTGCAGCACGCCTCGCCAGCCGGCACC
TACGCCCACACGGTGAACCGCAACTGGTACTCGGACGCCGACGTGCCTGCCTCGGCCCGCCAGGAGGGGT
GCCAGGACATCGCTACGCAGCTCATCTCCAACATGGACATTGACGTGATCCTAGGTGGAGGCCGAAAGTA
CATGTTTCGCATGGGAACCCCAGACCCTGAGTACCCAGATGACTACAGCCAAGGTGGGACCAGGCTGGAC
GGGAAGAATCTGGTGCAGGAATGGCTGGCGAAGCGCCAGGGTGCCCGGTATGTGTGGAACCGCACTGAGC
TCATGCAGGCTTCCCTGGACCCGTCTGTGACCCATCTCATGGGTCTCTTTGAGCCTGGAGACATGAAATA
CGAGATCCACCGAGACTCCACACTGGACCCCTCCCTGATGGAGATGACAGAGGCTGCCCTGCGCCTGCTG
AGCAGGAACCCCCGCGGCTTCTTCCTCTTCGTGGAGGGTGGTCGCATCGACCATGGTCATCATGAAAGCA
GGGCTTACCGGGCACTGACTGAGACGATCATGTTCGACGACGCCATTGAGAGGGCGGGCCAGCTCACCAG
CGAGGAGGACACGCTGAGCCTCGTCACTGCCGACCACTCCCACGTCTTCTCCTTCGGAGGCTACCCCCTG
CGAGGGAGCTCCATCTTCGGGCTGGCCCCTGGCAAGGCCCGGGACAGGAAGGCCTACACGGTCCTCCTAT
ACGGAAACGGTCCAGGCTATGTGCTCAAGGACGGCGCCCGGCCGGATGTTACCGAGAGCGAGAGCGGGAG
CCCCGAGTATCGGCAGCAGTCAGCAGTGCCCCTGGACGAAGAGACCCACGCAGGCGAGGACGTGGCGGTG
TTCGCGCGCGGCCCGCAGGCGCACCTGGTTCACGGCGTGCAGGAGCAGACCTTCATAGCGCACGTCATGG
CCTTCGCCGCCTGCCTGGAGCCCTACACCGCCTGCGACCTGGCGCCCCCCGCCGGCACCACCGACGCCGC
GCACCCGGGTTCTAGAGGAAGCACCTCCGGCGATAACGATTACAAGGATGATGATGATAAGGCCAGCGGC
ACCGGTCATCATCACCATCACCATTGAGTTTAAACCCGCTGATCAGCCTCGACTGTGCCTTCTAAGGCCT
GAGCTCGCTGATCAGCCTCGATCGAGGATCCAGACATGATAAGATACATTGATGAGTTTGGACAAACCAC
AACTAGAATGCAGTGAAAAAAATGCTTTATTTGTGAAATTTGTGATGCTATTGCTTTATTTGTAACCATT
ATAAGCTGCAATAAACAAGTTAACAACAACAATTGCATTCATTTTATGTTTCAGGTTCAGGGGGAGGTGT
GGGAGGTTTTTTAAAGCAAGTAAAACCTCTACAAATGTGGTATGGCTGATTATGATCAGTCGACCTGCAG
GCATGCAAGCTTGGCGTAATCATGGTCATAGCTGTTTCCTGTGTGAAATTGTTATCCGCTCACAATTCCA
CACAACATACGAGCCGGAAGCATAAAGTGTAAAGCCTGGGGTGCCTAATGAGTGAGCTAACTCACATTAA
TTGCGTTGCGCTCACTGCCCGCTTTCCAGTCGGGAAACCTGTCGTGCCAGCTGCATTAATGAATCGGCCA
ACGCGCGGGGAGAGGCGGTTTGCGTATTGGGCGCTCTTCCGCTTCCTCGCTCACTGACTCGCTGCGCTCG
GTCGTTCGGCTGCGGCGAGCGGTATCAGCTCACTCAAAGGCGGTAATACGGTTATCCACAGAATCAGGGG
ATAACGCAGGAAAGAACATGTGAGCAAAAGGCCAGCAAAAGGCCAGGAACCGTAAAAAGGCCGCGTTGCT
GGCGTTTTTCCATAGGCTCCGCCCCCCTGACGAGCATCACAAAAATCGACGCTCAAGTCAGAGGTGGCGA
AACCCGACAGGACTATAAAGATACCAGGCGTTTCCCCCTGGAAGCTCCCTCGTGCGCTCTCCTGTTCCGA
CCCTGCCGCTTACCGGATACCTGTCCGCCTTTCTCCCTTCGGGAAGCGTGGCGCTTTCTCATAGCTCACG
CTGTAGGTATCTCAGTTCGGTGTAGGTCGTTCGCTCCAAGCTGGGCTGTGTGCACGAACCCCCCGTTCAG
CCCGACCGCTGCGCCTTATCCGGTAACTATCGTCTTGAGTCCAACCCGGTAAGACACGACTTATCGCCAC
TGGCAGCAGCCACTGGTAACAGGATTAGCAGAGCGAGGTATGTAGGCGGTGCTACAGAGTTCTTGAAGTG
GTGGCCTAACTACGGCTACACTAGAAGAACAGTATTTGGTATCTGCGCTCTGCTGAAGCCAGTTACCTTC
GGAAAAAGAGTTGGTAGCTCTTGATCCGGCAAACAAACCACCGCTGGTAGCGGTGGTTTTTTTGTTTGCA
AGCAGCAGATTACGCGCAGAAAAAAAGGATCTCAAGAAGATCCTTTGATCTTTTCTACGGGGTCTGACGC
TCAGTGGAACGAAAACTCACGTTAAGGGATTTTGGTCATGAGATTATCAAAAAGGATCTTCACCTAGATC
CTTTTAAATTAAAAATGAAGTTTTAAATCAATCTAAAGTATATATGAGTAAACTTGGTCTGACAGTTACC
AATGCTTAATCAGTGAGGCACCTATCTCAGCGATCTGTCTATTTCGTTCATCCATAGTTGCCTGACTCCC
CGTCGTGTAGATAACTACGATACGGGAGGGCTTACCATCTGGCCCCAGTGCTGCAATGATACCGCGAGAC
CCACGCTCACCGGCTCCAGATTTATCAGCAATAAACCAGCCAGCCGGAAGGGCCGAGCGCAGAAGTGGTC
CTGCAACTTTATCCGCCTCCATCCAGTCTATTAATTGTTGCCGGGAAGCTAGAGTAAGTAGTTCGCCAGT
TAATAGTTTGCGCAACGTTGTTGCCATTGCTACAGGCATCGTGGTGTCACGCTCGTCGTTTGGTATGGCT
TCATTCAGCTCCGGTTCCCAACGATCAAGGCGAGTTACATGATCCCCCATGTTGTGCAAAAAAGCGGTTA
GCTCCTTCGGTCCTCCGATCGTTGTCAGAAGTAAGTTGGCCGCAGTGTTATCACTCATGGTTATGGCAGC
ACTGCATAATTCTCTTACTGTCATGCCATCCGTAAGATGCTTTTCTGTGACTGGTGAGTACTCAACCAAG
TCATTCTGAGAATAGTGTATGCGGCGACCGAGTTGCTCTTGCCCGGCGTCAATACGGGATAATACCGCGC
CACATAGCAGAACTTTAAAAGTGCTCATCATTGGAAAACGTTCTTCGGGGCGAAAACTCTCAAGGATCTT
ACCGCTGTTGAGATCCAGTTCGATGTAACCCACTCGTGCACCCAACTGATCTTCAGCATCTTTTACTTTC
ACCAGCGTTTCTGGGTGAGCAAAAACAGGAAGGCAAAATGCCGCAAAAAAGGGAATAAGGGCGACACGGA
AATGTTGAATACTCATACTCTTCCTTTTTCAATATTATTGAAGCATTTATCAGGGTTATTGTCTCATGAG
CGGATACATATTTGAATGTATTTAGAAAAATAAACAAATAGGGGTTCCGCGCACATTTCCCCGAAAAGTG
CCACCTGACGTCTAAGAAACCATTATTATCATGACATTAACCTATAAAAATAGGCGTATCACGAGGCCCT
TTCGTCTCGCGCGTTTCGGTGATGACGGTGAAAACCTCTGACACATGCAGCTCCCGGAGACGGTCACAGC
TTGTCTGTAAGCGGATGCCGGGAGCAGACAAGCCCGTCAGGGCGCGTCAGCGGGTGTTGGCGGGTGTCGG
GGCTGGCTTAACTATGCGGCATCAGAGCAGATTGTACTGAGAGTGCACCATATGCGGTGTGAAATACCGC
ACAGATGCGTAAGGAGAAAATACCGCATCAGGCGCCATTCGCCATTCAGGCTGCGCAACTGTTGGGAAGG
GCGATCGGTGCGGGCCTCTTCGCTATTACGCCAGCTGGCGAAAGGGGGATGTGCTGCAAGGCGATTAAGT
TGGGTAACGCCAGGGTTTTCCCAGTCACGACGTT
